Addgene plasmid #57437: mEos2-Vimentin-N-18
Purpose: Localization: Intermediate Filaments, Excitation: 505 / 569, Emission: 516 / 581
Depositing lab: Michael Davidson. Depositing organization: Florida State University, Tallahassee.
Backbone
  Vector backbone: mEos2
  Backbone size w/o insert (bp): 4750
  Vector type: Mammalian Expression
  Selectable markers: Neomycin (select with G418)
Growth in bacteria
  Bacterial resistance: Kanamycin, 50 μg/mL
  Growth temperature: 37°C
  Growth strain: DH5alpha
  Copy number: High Copy
Gene/Insert
  Gene/Insert name: Vimentin (alt name: NM_003380.3)
  Species: H. sapiens (human)
  Entrez Gene: VIM
  Promoter: CMV
  Tag / fusion protein: mEos2 (C terminal on insert)
  Cloning method: Unknown
  Sequencing primers: 5′ CMV-F; 3′ SV40pA-R
Terms and licenses: Academic/Nonprofit Terms; Industry Terms
Depositor comments: . Excitation = 505 / 569; Emission = 516 / 581
How to cite: mEos2-Vimentin-N-18 was a gift from Michael Davidson (Addgene plasmid # 57437 ; http://n2t.net/addgene:57437 ; RRID:Addgene_57437)
