[The description below was written by a language model from this plasmid's Addgene catalogue record and pLannotate feature annotations shown in this document.]
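Description:
mEos2-Vimentin-N-18 is a mammalian expression plasmid that produces human vimentin (VIM) fused at its C terminus to the photoconvertible fluorescent protein mEos2. It is built on an mEos2 "N"-type cloning backbone, and the sequenced record is about 6.1 kb. The fusion is driven by the human cytomegalovirus immediate-early enhancer and promoter. The vimentin coding sequence comes first, followed by a short gap in the annotation that presumably encodes a linker (the "18" in the name may refer to its length, though the record does not say so), then the mEos2 open reading frame and an SV40 polyadenylation signal.

The plasmid is propagated in E. coli through a high-copy ColE1/pUC-type origin, and it also carries an f1 phage origin. A single NeoR/KanR (Tn5 aminoglycoside phosphotransferase) gene provides selection in both hosts. A bacterial bla-type promoter drives it for kanamycin resistance in bacteria, and the SV40 enhancer/early promoter drives it for G418 selection of transfected mammalian cells, with an HSV TK poly(A) signal terminating the cassette. The small annotated fragments (RSF ori, large T antigen, ble, bGH poly(A)) look like partial sequence matches within the backbone rather than functional parts.

The construct serves as a localization marker for intermediate filaments. Vimentin incorporates into the filament network and carries mEos2 with it. mEos2 is a monomeric variant of EosFP that switches from a green state (excitation/emission 505/516 nm) to a red state (569/581 nm). This property suits such fusions to pulse-chase tracking of filament dynamics and to single-molecule localization microscopy, although the record lists only the localization and spectral values.
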