Features (pLannotate 1.2.2; 15 found; start..end, strand, type, name):
      1..51      +  rep_origin     RSF ori (fragment): Plasmids containing the RSF 1030 origin of replication can be propagated in E. coli cells that contain additional plasmids with compatible origins.
    119..422     +  enhancer       CMV enhancer: human cytomegalovirus immediate early enhancer
    423..626     +  promoter       CMV promoter: human cytomegalovirus (CMV) immediate early promoter
    661..2058    +  CDS            VIM: VIME_HUMAN - Experimental evidence at protein level: Swiss-Prot protein existence level 1. Involved with LARP6 in the stabilization of type I collagen mRNAs for CO1A1 and CO1A2. From Homo sapiens (Human).
   2113..2793    +  CDS            mEos2: monomeric variant of green-to-red photoswitchable fluorescent protein EosFP (McKinney et al., 2009)
   2809..2892    +  CDS            large T antigen (fragment): large T antigen from SV40 (simian virus 40)
   2915..3036    +  polyA_signal   SV40 poly(A) signal: SV40 polyadenylation signal
   3070..3498    -  rep_origin     f1 ori (sequence partly withheld): f1 bacteriophage origin of replication; arrow indicates direction of (+) strand synthesis
   3525..3629    +  promoter       AmpR promoter: bla
   3631..3988    +  promoter       SV40 promoter: SV40 enhancer and early promoter
   4023..4817    +  CDS            NeoR/KanR: aminoglycoside phosphotransferase from Tn5; aph(3')-II (or nptII); confers resistance to neomycin, kanamycin, and G418 (Geneticin®)
   4838..4990    +  CDS            ble (fragment): BLE_KLEPN - Experimental evidence at protein level: Swiss-Prot protein existence level 1. Binding protein with a strong affinity to the bleomycin family of antibiotics. Binds to CL990; an antimitotic-antibiotic compound. From Klebsiella pneumoniae.
   5049..5096    +  polyA_signal   HSV TK poly(A) signal: herpes simplex virus thymidine kinase polyadenylation signal (Cole and Stacy, 1985)
   5187..5203    -  polyA_signal   bGH poly(A) signal (fragment): bovine growth hormone polyadenylation signal
   5425..6013    +  rep_origin     ori: high-copy-number ColE1/pMB1/pBR322/pUC origin of replication
>Addgene plasmid #57437 | mEos2-Vimentin-N-18 | addgene full sequence | sequence record 210578 | Addgene NGS Result
CATGTTCTTTCCTGCGTTATCCCCTGATTCTGTGGATAACCGTATTACCGCCATGCATTAGTTATTAATA
GTAATCAATTACGGGGTCATTAGTTCATAGCCCATATATGGAGTTCCGCGTTACATAACTTACGGTAAAT
GGCCCGCCTGGCTGACCGCCCAACGACCCCCGCCCATTGACGTCAATAATGACGTATGTTCCCATAGTAA
CGCCAATAGGGACTTTCCATTGACGTCAATGGGTGGAGTATTTACGGTAAACTGCCCACTTGGCAGTACA
TCAAGTGTATCATATGCCAAGTACGCCCCCTATTGACGTCAATGACGGTAAATGGCCCGCCTGGCATTAT
GCCCAGTACATGACCTTATGGGACTTTCCTACTTGGCAGTACATCTACGTATTAGTCATCGCTATTACCA
TGGTGATGCGGTTTTGGCAGTACATCAATGGGCGTGGATAGCGGTTTGACTCACGGGGATTTCCAAGTCT
CCACCCCATTGACGTCAATGGGAGTTTGTTTTGGCACCAAAATCAACGGGACTTTCCAAAATGTCGTAAC
AACTCCGCCCCATTGACGCAAATGGGCGGTAGGCGTGTACGGTGGGAGGTCTATATAAGCAGAGCTGGTT
TAGTGAACCGTCAGATCCGCTAGCGCCACCATGTCCACCAGGTCCGTGTCCTCGTCCTCCTACCGCAGGA
TGTTCGGCGGCCCGGGCACCGCGAGCCGGCCGAGCTCCAGCCGGAGCTACGTGACTACGTCCACCCGCAC
CTACAGCCTGGGCAGCGCGCTGCGCCCCAGCACCAGCCGCAGCCTCTACGCCTCGTCCCCGGGCGGCGTG
TATGCCACGCGCTCCTCTGCCGTGCGCCTGCGGAGCAGCGTGCCCGGGGTGCGGCTCCTGCAGGACTCGG
TGGACTTCTCGCTGGCCGACGCCATCAACACCGAGTTCAAGAACACCCGCACCAACGAGAAGGTGGAGCT
GCAGGAGCTGAATGACCGCTTCGCCAACTACATCGACAAGGTGCGCTTCCTGGAGCAGCAGAATAAGATC
CTGCTGGCCGAGCTCGAGCAGCTCAAGGGCCAAGGCAAGTCGCGCCTGGGGGACCTCTACGAGGAGGAGA
TGCGGGAGCTGCGCCGGCAGGTGGACCAGCTAACCAACGACAAAGCCCGCGTCGAGGTGGAGCGCGACAA
CCTGGCCGAGGACATCATGCGCCTCCGGGAGAAATTGCAGGAGGAGATGCTTCAGAGAGAGGAAGCCGAA
AACACCCTGCAATCTTTCAGACAGGATGTTGACAATGCGTCTCTGGCACGTCTTGACCTTGAACGCAAAG
TGGAATCTTTGCAAGAAGAGATTGCCTTTTTGAAGAAACTCCACGAAGAGGAAATCCAGGAGCTGCAGGC
TCAGATTCAGGAACAGCATGTCCAAATCGATGTGGATGTTTCCAAGCCTGACCTCACGGCTGCCCTGCGT
GACGTACGTCAGCAATATGAAAGTGTGGCTGCCAAGAACCTGCAGGAGGCAGAAGAATGGTACAAATCCA
AGTTTGCTGACCTCTCTGAGGCTGCCAACCGGAACAATGACGCCCTGCGCCAGGCAAAGCAGGAGTCCAC
TGAGTACCGGAGACAGGTGCAGTCCCTCACCTGTGAAGTGGATGCCCTTAAAGGAACCAATGAGTCCCTG
GAACGCCAGATGCGTGAAATGGAAGAGAACTTTGCCGTTGAAGCTGCTAACTACCAAGACACTATTGGCC
GCCTGCAGGATGAGATTCAGAATATGAAGGAGGAAATGGCTCGTCACCTTCGTGAATACCAAGACCTGCT
CAATGTTAAGATGGCCCTTGACATTGAGATTGCCACCTACAGGAAGCTGCTGGAAGGCGAGGAGAGCAGG
ATTTCTCTGCCTCTTCCAAACTTTTCCTCCCTGAACCTGAGGGAAACTAATCTGGATTCACTCCCTCTGG
TTGATACCCACTCAAAAAGGACACTTCTGATTAAGACGGTTGAAACTAGAGATGGACAGGTTATCAACGA
AACTTCTCAGCATCACGATGACCTTGAAAGCAGCGGTGGAGCAAGCGCAGCCAGTGGTAGCGCGGATCCA
CCGGTCGCCACCATGAGTGCGATTAAGCCAGACATGAAGATCAAACTCCGTATGGAAGGCAACGTAAACG
GGCACCACTTTGTGATCGACGGAGATGGTACAGGCAAGCCTTTTGAGGGAAAACAGAGTATGGATCTTGA
AGTCAAAGAGGGCGGACCTCTGCCTTTTGCCTTTGATATCCTGACCACTGCATTCCATTACGGCAACAGG
GTATTCGCCAAATATCCAGACAACATACAAGACTATTTTAAGCAGTCGTTTCCTAAGGGGTATTCGTGGG
AACGAAGCTTGACTTTCGAAGACGGGGGCATTTGCATTGCCAGAAACGACATAACAATGGAAGGGGACAC
TTTCTATAATAAAGTTCGATTTTATGGTACCAACTTTCCCGCCAATGGTCCAGTTATGCAGAAGAAGACG
CTGAAATGGGAGCCCTCCACTGAGAAAATGTATGTGCGTGATGGAGTGCTGACGGGTGATATTCATATGG
CTTTGTTGCTTGAAGGAAATGCCCATTACCGATGTGACTTCAGAACTACTTACAAAGCTAAGGAGAAGGG
TGTCAAGTTACCAGGCTACCACTTTGTGGACCACTGCATTGAGATTTTAAGCCATGACAAAGATTACAAC
AAGGTTAAGCTGTATGAGCATGCTGTTGCTCATTCTGGATTGCCTGACAATGCCAGACGATAAGCGGCCG
CGACTCTAGATCATAATCAGCCATACCACATTTGTAGAGGTTTTACTTGCTTTAAAAAACCTCCCACACC
TCCCCCTGAACCTGAAACATAAAATGAATGCAATTGTTGTTGTTAACTTGTTTATTGCAGCTTATAATGG
TTACAAATAAAGCAATAGCATCACAAATTTCACAAATAAAGCATTTTTTTCACTGCATTCTAGTTGTGGT
TTGTCCAAACTCATCAATGTATCTTAAGGCGTAAATTGTAAGCGTTAATATTTTGTTAAAATTCGCGTTA
AATTTTTGTTAAATCAGCTCATTTTTTAACCAATAGGCCGAAATCGGCAAAATCCCTTATAAATCAAAAG
AATAGACCGAGATAGGGT
[37 nt withheld, positions 3169-3205]
AAAGAACGTGGACTCCAACGTCAAAGG
[49 nt withheld, positions 3233-3281]
T
[91 nt withheld, positions 3283-3373]
G
[124 nt withheld, positions 3375-3498]
CAGGTGGCACTTTTCGGGGAAATGTGCGCGGAACCCCTATTTGTTTATTTTTCTAAATACATTCAAATAT
GTATCCGCTCATGAGACAATAACCCTGATAAATGCTTCAATAATATTGAAAAAGGAAGAGTCCTGAGGCG
GAAAGAACCAGCTGTGGAATGTGTGTCAGTTAGGGTGTGGAAAGTCCCCAGGCTCCCCAGCAGGCAGAAG
TATGCAAAGCATGCATCTCAATTAGTCAGCAACCAGGTGTGGAAAGTCCCCAGGCTCCCCAGCAGGCAGA
AGTATGCAAAGCATGCATCTCAATTAGTCAGCAACCATAGTCCCGCCCCTAACTCCGCCCATCCCGCCCC
TAACTCCGCCCAGTTCCGCCCATTCTCCGCCCCATGGCTGACTAATTTTTTTTATTTATGCAGAGGCCGA
GGCCGCCTCGGCCTCTGAGCTATTCCAGAAGTAGTGAGGAGGCTTTTTTGGAGGCCTAGGCTTTTGCAAA
GATCGATCAAGAGACAGGATGAGGATCGTTTCGCATGATTGAACAAGATGGATTGCACGCAGGTTCTCCG
GCCGCTTGGGTGGAGAGGCTATTCGGCTATGACTGGGCACAACAGACAATCGGCTGCTCTGATGCCGCCG
TGTTCCGGCTGTCAGCGCAGGGGCGCCCGGTTCTTTTTGTCAAGACCGACCTGTCCGGTGCCCTGAATGA
ACTGCAAGACGAGGCAGCGCGGCTATCGTGGCTGGCCACGACGGGCGTTCCTTGCGCAGCTGTGCTCGAC
GTTGTCACTGAAGCGGGAAGGGACTGGCTGCTATTGGGCGAAGTGCCGGGGCAGGATCTCCTGTCATCTC
ACCTTGCTCCTGCCGAGAAAGTATCCATCATGGCTGATGCAATGCGGCGGCTGCATACGCTTGATCCGGC
TACCTGCCCATTCGACCACCAAGCGAAACATCGCATCGAGCGAGCACGTACTCGGATGGAAGCCGGTCTT
GTCGATCAGGATGATCTGGACGAAGAGCATCAGGGGCTCGCGCCAGCCGAACTGTTCGCCAGGCTCAAGG
CGAGCATGCCCGACGGCGAGGATCTCGTCGTGACCCATGGCGATGCCTGCTTGCCGAATATCATGGTGGA
AAATGGCCGCTTTTCTGGATTCATCGACTGTGGCCGGCTGGGTGTGGCGGACCGCTATCAGGACATAGCG
TTGGCTACCCGTGATATTGCTGAAGAGCTTGGCGGCGAATGGGCTGACCGCTTCCTCGTGCTTTACGGTA
TCGCCGCTCCCGATTCGCAGCGCATCGCCTTCTATCGCCTTCTTGACGAGTTCTTCTGAGCGGGACTCTG
GGGTTCGAAATGACCGACCAAGCGACGCCCAACCTGCCATCACGAGATTTCGATTCCACCGCCGCCTTCT
ATGAAAGGTTGGGCTTCGGAATCGTTTTCCGGGACGCCGGCTGGATGATCCTCCAGCGCGGGGATCTCAT
GCTGGAGTTCTTCGCCCACCCTAGGGGGAGGCTAACTGAAACACGGAAGGAGACAATACCGGAAGGAACC
CGCGCTATGACGGCAATAAAAAGACAGAATAAAACGCACGGTGTTGGGTCGTTTGTTCATAAACGCGGGG
TTCGGTCCCAGGGCTGGCACTCTGTCGATACCCCACCGAGACCCCATTGGGGCCAATACGCCCGCGTTTC
TTCCTTTTCCCCACCCCACCCCCCAAGTTCGGGTGAAGGCCCAGGGCTCGCAGCCAACGTCGGGGCGGCA
GGCCCTGCCATAGCCTCAGGTTACTCATATATACTTTAGATTGATTTAAAACTTCATTTTTAATTTAAAA
GGATCTAGGTGAAGATCCTTTTTGATAATCTCATGACCAAAATCCCTTAACGTGAGTTTTCGTTCCACTG
AGCGTCAGACCCCGTAGAAAAGATCAAAGGATCTTCTTGAGATCCTTTTTTTCTGCGCGTAATCTGCTGC
TTGCAAACAAAAAAACCACCGCTACCAGCGGTGGTTTGTTTGCCGGATCAAGAGCTACCAACTCTTTTTC
CGAAGGTAACTGGCTTCAGCAGAGCGCAGATACCAAATACTGTTCTTCTAGTGTAGCCGTAGTTAGGCCA
CCACTTCAAGAACTCTGTAGCACCGCCTACATACCTCGCTCTGCTAATCCTGTTACCAGTGGCTGCTGCC
AGTGGCGATAAGTCGTGTCTTACCGGGTTGGACTCAAGACGATAGTTACCGGATAAGGCGCAGCGGTCGG
GCTGAACGGGGGGTTCGTGCACACAGCCCAGCTTGGAGCGAACGACCTACACCGAACTGAGATACCTACA
GCGTGAGCTATGAGAAAGCGCCACGCTTCCCGAAGGGAGAAAGGCGGACAGGTATCCGGTAAGCGGCAGG
GTCGGAACAGGAGAGCGCACGAGGGAGCTTCCAGGGGGAAACGCCTGGTATCTTTATAGTCCTGTCGGGT
TTCGCCACCTCTGACTTGAGCGTCGATTTTTGTGATGCTCGTCAGGGGGGCGGAGCCTATGGAAAAACGC
CAGCAACGCGGCCTTTTTACGGTTCCTGGCCTTTTGCTGGCCTTTTGCTCA
