>Addgene plasmid #57437 | mEos2-Vimentin-N-18 | depositor partial sequence | sequence record 88571 | insert sequence
GATCCGCTAGCGCCACCATGTCCACCAGGTCCGTGTCCTCGTCCTCCTACCGCAGGATGTTCGGCGGCCC
GGGCACCGCGAGCCGGCCGAGCTCCAGCCGGAGCTACGTGACTACGTCCACCCGCACCTACAGCCTGGGC
AGCGCGCTGCGCCCCAGCACCAGCCGCAGCCTCTACGCCTCGTCCCCGGGCGGCGTGTATGCCACGCGCT
CCTCTGCCGTGCGCCTGCGGAGCAGCGTGCCCGGGGTGCGGCTCCTGCAGGACTCGGTGGACTTCTCGCT
GGCCGACGCCATCAACACCGAGTTCAAGAACACCCGCACCAACGAGAAGGTGGAGCTGCAGGAGCTGAAT
GACCGCTTCGCCAACTACATCGACAAGGTGCGCTTCCTGGAGCAGCAGAATAAGATCCTGCTGGCCGAGC
TCGAGCAGCTCAAGGGCCAAGGCAAGTCGCGCCTGGGGGACCTCTACGAGGAGGAGATGCGGGAGCTGCG
CCGGCAGGTGGACCAGCTAACCAACGACAAAGCCCGCGTCGAGGTGGAGCGCGACAACCTGGCCGAGGAC
ATCATGCGCCTCCGGGAGAAATTGCAGGAGGAGATGCTTCAGAGAGAGGAAGCCGAAAACACCCTGCAAT
CTTTCAGACAGGATGTTGACAATGCGTCTCTGGCACGTCTTGACCTTGAACGCAAAGTGGAATCTTTGCA
AGAAGAGATTGCCTTTTTGAAGAAACTCCACGAAGAGGAAATCCAGGAGCTGCAGGCTCAGATTCAGGAA
CAGCATGTCCAAATCGATGTGGATGTTTCCAAGCCTGACCTCACGGCTGCCCTGCGTGACGTACGTCAGC
AATATGAAAGTGTGGCTGCCAAGAACCTGCAGGAGGCAGAAGAATGGTACAAATCCAAGTTTGCTGACCT
CTCTGAGGCTGCCAACCGGAACAATGACGCCCTGCGCCAGGCAAAGCAGGAGTCCACTGAGTACCGGAGA
CAGGTGCAGTCCCTCACCTGTGAAGTGGATGCCCTTAAAGGAACCAATGAGTCCCTGGAACGCCAGATGC
GTGAAATGGAAGAGAACTTTGCCGTTGAAGCTGCTAACTACCAAGACACTATTGGCCGCCTGCAGGATGA
GATTCAGAATATGAAGGAGGAAATGGCTCGTCACCTTCGTGAATACCAAGACCTGCTCAATGTTAAGATG
GCCCTTGACATTGAGATTGCCACCTACAGGAAGCTGCTGGAAGGCGAGGAGAGCAGGATTTCTCTGCCTC
TTCCAAACTTTTCCTCCCTGAACCTGAGGGAAACTAATCTGGATTCACTCCCTCTGGTTGATACCCACTC
AAAAAGGACACTTCTGATTAAGACGGTTGAAACTAGAGATGGACAGGTTATCAACGAAACTTCTCAGCAT
CACGATGACCTTGAAAGCAGCGGTGGAGCAAGCGCAGCCAGTGGTAGCGCGGATCCACCGGTCGCCACCA
TGAGTGCGATTAAGCCAGACATGAAGATCAAACTCCGTATGGAAGGCAACGTAAACGGGCACCACTTTGT
GATCGACGGAGATGGTACAGGCAAGCCTTTTGAGGGAAAACAGAGTATGGATCTTGAAGTCAAAGAGGGC
GGACCTCTGCCTTTTGCCTTTGATATCCTGACCACTGCATTCCATTACGGCAACAGGGTATTCGCCAAAT
ATCCAGACAACATACAAGACTATTTTAAGCAGTCGTTTCCTAAGGGGTATTCGTGGGAACGAAGCTTGAC
TTTCGAAGACGGGGGCATTTGCATTGCCAGAAACGACATAACAATGGAAGGGGACACTTTCTATAATAAA
GTTCGATTTTATGGTACCAACTTTCCCGCCAATGGTCCAGTTATGCAGAAGAAGACGCTGAAATGGGAGC
CCTCCACTGAGAAAATGTATGTGCGTGATGGAGTGCTGACGGGTGATATTCATATGGCTTTGTTGCTTGA
AGGAAATGCCCATTACCGATGTGACTTCAGAACTACTTACAAAGCTAAGGAGAAGGGTGTCAAGTTACCA
GGCTACCACTTTGTGGACCACTGCATTGAGATTTTAAGCCATGACAAAGATTACAACAAGGTTAAGCTGT
ATGAGCATGCTGTTGCTCATTCTGGATTGCCTGACAATGCCAGACGATAAGCGGCCGCGACTCTAGATCA
TAATCAGCCATACCAC
